>Addgene plasmid #137974 | pFd031.RFP | depositor full sequence | sequence record 266424 | pFd031.RFP sequence 3911 bps
ATCAACGTCTCATTTTCGCCAGATATCGACGTCTAAGAAACCATTATTATCATGACATTAACCTATAAAA
ATAGGCGTATCACGAGGCCCTTTCGTCTTCACCTCGAGTCCCTATCAGTGATAGAGATTGACATCCCTAT
CAGTGATAGAGATACTGAGCACATCAGCAGGACGCACTGACCTGCGTCTGTTACGGGAAATTTAAGAATG
GCTTCGTACAAGGTAACTTTGGTGAACGCGAACGAGGGCTTAAACTCTACTATTGAAGTGCCTGATGATC
AATATATCCTCGACGCCGCTGAGGAACAAGGCATTGACCTTCCTTACTCTTGCCGCGCAGGCGCATGCTC
TACTTGCGCCGGGAAGATCACGGCGGGTTCAGTCGACCAGTCAGATCAAAGCTTTCTCGACGACGATCAG
CTCGAGGCGGGGTTCGTCCTTACCTGCGTCGCGTATCCTACAAGCGATGTCACGATTACTACTCATGCGG
AGGAGGAGTTATACGGGGGCTCTGGAGGTTCTGGAGGTTCTGGTGGGTCCGCGAGTAGCGAAGACGTTAT
CAAAGAGTTCATGCGTTTCAAAGTTCGTATGGAAGGTTCCGTTAACGGTCACGAGTTCGAAATCGAAGGT
GAAGGTGAAGGTCGTCCGTACGAAGGTACCCAGACCGCTAAACTGAAAGTTACCAAAGGTGGTCCGCTGC
CGTTCGCTTGGGACATCCTGTCCCCGCAGTTCCAGTACGGTTCCAAAGCTTACGTTAAACACCCGGCTGA
CATCCCGGACTACCTGAAACTGTCCTTCCCGGAAGGTTTCAAATGGGAACGTGTTATGAACTTCGAAGAC
GGTGGTGTTGTTACCGTTACCCAGGACTCCTCCCTGCAAGACGGTGAGTTCATCTACAAAGTTAAACTGC
GTGGTACCAACTTCCCGTCCGACGGTCCGGTTATGCAGAAAAAAACCATGGGTTGGGAAGCTTCCACCGA
ACGTATGTACCCGGAAGACGGTGCTCTGAAAGGTGAAATCAAAATGCGTCTGAAACTGAAAGACGGTGGT
CACTACGACGCTGAAGTTAAAACCACCTACATGGCTAAAAAACCGGTTCAGCTGCCGGGTGCTTACAAAA
CCGACATCAAACTGGACATCACCTCCCACAACGAAGACTACACCATCGTTGAACAGTACGAACGTGCTGA
AGGTCGTCACTCCACCGGTGCTTAAGAATTCTGATAATAATCTAGACCAGGCATCAAATAAAACGAAAGG
CTCAGTCGAAAGACTGGGCCTTTCGTTTTATCTGTTGTTTGTCGGTGAACGCTCTCTACTAGAGTCACAC
TGGCTCACCTTCGGGTGGGCCTTTCTGCGTTTATAGGTACCCGTGGATCCTCTAGAGTCGACCTGCAGGC
ATGCAAGCTTTTTACGGCTAGCTCAGTCCTAGGTATAGTGCTAGCCCAGCCAGAGAAACACTCTTTAACA
GGGGGTAGTATGATGTCTCGTTTAGATAAAAGTAAAGTGATTAACAGCGCATTAGAGCTGCTTAATGAGG
TCGGAATCGAAGGTTTAACAACCCGTAAACTCGCCCAGAAGCTAGGTGTAGAGCAGCCTACATTGTATTG
GCATGTAAAAAATAAGCGGGCTTTGCTCGACGCCTTAGCCATTGAGATGTTAGATAGGCACCATACTCAC
TTTTGCCCTTTAGAAGGGGAAAGCTGGCAAGATTTTTTACGTAATAACGCTAAAAGTTTTAGATGTGCTT
TACTAAGTCATCGCGATGGAGCAAAAGTACATTTAGGTACACGGCCTACAGAAAAACAGTATGAAACTCT
CGAAAATCAATTAGCCTTTTTATGCCAACAAGGTTTTTCACTAGAGAATGCATTATATGCACTCAGCGCA
GTGGGGCATTTTACTTTAGGTTGCGTATTGGAAGATCAAGAGCATCAAGTCGCTAAAGAAGAAAGGGAAA
CACCTACTACTGATAGTATGCCGCCATTATTACGACAAGCTATCGAATTATTTGATCACCAAGGTGCAGA
GCCAGCCTTCTTATTCGGCCTTGAATTGATCATATGCGGATTAGAAAAACAACTTAAATGTGAAAGTGGG
TCTTAAGGCATCAAATAAAACGAAAGGCTCAGTCGAAAGACTGGGCCTTTCGTTTTATCTGTTGTTTGTC
GGTGAACGCTCTCCTGAGTAGGACAAATCCGCCGCCCTAGACCTAGGCGTTCGGCTGCGGCGAGCGGTAT
CAGCTCACTCAAAGGCGGTAATACGGTTATCCACAGAATCAGGGGATAACGCAGGAAAGAACATGTGAGC
AAAAGGCCAGCAAAAGGCCAGGAACCGTAAAAAGGCCGCGTTGCTGGCGTTTTTCCATAGGCTCCGCCCC
CCTGACGAGCATCACAAAAATCGACGCTCAAGTCAGAGGTGGCGAAACCCGACAGGACTATAAAGATACC
AGGCGTTTCCCCCTGGAAGCTCCCTCGTGCGCTCTCCTGTTCCGACCCTGCCGCTTACCGGATACCTGTC
CGCCTTTCTCCCTTCGGGAAGCGTGGCGCTTTCTCAATGCTCACGCTGTAGGTATCTCAGTTCGGTGTAG
GTCGTTCGCTCCAAGCTGGGCTGTGTGCACGAACCCCCCGTTCAGCCCGACCGCTGCGCCTTATCCGGTA
ACTATCGTCTTGAGTCCAACCCGGTAAGACACGACTTATCGCCACTGGCAGCAGCCACTGGTAACAGGAT
TAGCAGAGCGAGGTATGTAGGCGGTGCTACAGAGTTCTTGAAGTGGTGGCCTAACTACGGCTACACTAGA
AGGACAGTATTTGGTATCTGCGCTCTGCTGAAGCCAGTTACCTTCGGAAAAAGAGTTGGTAGCTCTTGAT
CCGGCAAACAAACCACCGCTGGTAGCGGTGGTTTTTTTGTTTGCAAGCAGCAGATTACGCGCAGAAAAAA
AGGATCTCAAGAAGATCCTTTGATCTTTTCTACGGGGTCTGACGCTCAGTGGAACGAAAACTCACGTTAA
GGGATTTTGGTCATGACTAGTGCTTGGATTCTCACCAATAAAAAACGCCCGGCGGCAACCGAGCGTTCTG
AACAAATCCAGATGGAGTTCTGAGGTCATTACTGGATCTATCAACAGGAGTCCAAGCGAGCTCGATATCA
AATTACGCCCCGCCCTGCCACTCATCGCAGTACTGTTGTAATTCATTAAGCATTCTGCCGACATGGAAGC
CATCACAGACGGCATGATGAACCTGAATCGCCAGCGGCATCAGCACCTTGTCGCCTTGCGTATAATATTT
GCCCATGGTGAAAACGGGGGCGAAGAAGTTGTCCATATTGGCCACGTTTAAATCAAAACTGGTGAAACTC
ACCCAGGGATTGGCTGAGACGAAAAACATATTCTCAATAAACCCTTTAGGGAAATAGGCCAGGTTTTCAC
CGTAACACGCCACATCTTGCGAATATATGTGTAGAAACTGCCGGAAATCGTCGTGGTATTCACTCCAGAG
CGATGAAAACGTTTCAGTTTGCTCATGGAAAACGGTGTAACAAGGGTGAACACTATCCCATATCACCAGC
TCACCGTCTTTCATTGCCATACGAAATTCCGGATGAGCATTCATCAGGCGGGCAAGAATGTGAATAAAGG
CCGGATAAAACTTGTGCTTATTTTTCTTTACGGTCTTTAAAAAGGCCGTAATATCCAGCTGAACGGTCTG
GTTATAGGTACATTGAGCAACTGACTGAAATGCCTCAAAATGTTCTTTACGATGCCATTGGGATATATCA
ACGGTGGTATATCCAGTGATTTTTTTCTCCATTTTAGCTTCCTTAGCTCCTGAAAATCTCGATAACTCAA
AAAATACGCCCGGTAGTGATCTTATTTCATTATGGTGAAAGTTGGAACCTCTTACGTGCCG
Features (pLannotate 1.2.2; 13 found; start..end, strand, type, name):
    109..182     +  promoter       PLtetO-1 promoter: modified phage lambda PL promoter with tet operator sites (Lutz and Bujard, 1997)
    208..504     +  CDS            petF1: FER1_LEPBY - Experimental evidence at protein level: Swiss-Prot protein existence level 1. Principal electron carrier in NADP-photoreduction. From Leptolyngbya boryana (Plectonema boryanum).
    541..1215    +  CDS            mRFP1: monomeric derivative of DsRed (Campbell et al., 2002)
   1245..1316    +  terminator     rrnB T1 terminator: transcription terminator T1 from the E. coli rrnB gene
   1332..1359    +  terminator     T7Te terminator: phage T7 early transcription terminator
   1366..1410    +  misc_feature   MCS (fragment): pUC18/19 multiple cloning site
   1417..1445    +  promoter       J23119 promoter (fragment): bacterial promoter (Registry of Standard Biological Parts BBa J23119)
   1480..2106    +  CDS            TetR: tetracycline repressor TetR; tetR; TetR binds to the tetracycline operator tetO to inhibit transcription. This inhibition can be relieved by adding tetracycline or doxycycline.
   2112..2198    +  terminator     rrnB T1 terminator: Escherichia coli rrnB; transcription terminator T1 from the E. coli rrnB gene
   2362..2950    -  rep_origin     ori: high-copy-number ColE1/pMB1/pBR322/pUC origin of replication
   3038..3132    -  terminator     lambda t0 terminator: transcription terminator from phage lambda
   3156..3812    -  CDS            cat: CAT_ECOLX - Experimental evidence at protein level: Swiss-Prot protein existence level 1. This enzyme is an effector of chloramphenicol resistance in bacteria. From Escherichia coli. This protein is used as a marker in many commonly used cloning vectors, such as pACYC184.
   3813..4       -  promoter       cat promoter (across the origin): promoter of the E. coli cat gene encoding chloramphenicol acetyltransferase
