>Addgene plasmid #137974 | pFd031.RFP | addgene full sequence | sequence record 273514 | Addgene NGS Result
TCCCTATCAGTGATAGAGATTGACATCCCTATCAGTGATAGAGATACTGAGCACATCAGCAGGACGCACT
GACCTGCGTCTGTTACGGGAAATTTAAGAATGGCTTCGTACAAGGTAACTTTGGTGAACGCGAACGAGGG
CTTAAACTCTACTATTGAAGTGCCTGATGATCAATATATCCTCGACGCCGCTGAGGAACAAGGCATTGAC
CTTCCTTACTCTTGCCGCGCAGGCGCATGCTCTACTTGCGCCGGGAAGATCACGGCGGGTTCAGTCGACC
AGTCAGATCAAAGCTTTCTCGACGACGATCAGCTCGAGGCGGGGTTCGTCCTTACCTGCGTCGCGTATCC
TACAAGCGATGTCACGATTACTACTCATGCGGAGGAGGAGTTATACGGGGGCTCTGGAGGTTCTGGAGGT
TCTGGTGGGTCCGCGAGTAGCGAAGACGTTATCAAAGAGTTCATGCGTTTCAAAGTTCGTATGGAAGGTT
CCGTTAACGGTCACGAGTTCGAAATCGAAGGTGAAGGTGAAGGTCGTCCGTACGAAGGTACCCAGACCGC
TAAACTGAAAGTTACCAAAGGTGGTCCGCTGCCGTTCGCTTGGGACATCCTGTCCCCGCAGTTCCAGTAC
GGTTCCAAAGCTTACGTTAAACACCCGGCTGACATCCCGGACTACCTGAAACTGTCCTTCCCGGAAGGTT
TCAAATGGGAACGTGTTATGAACTTCGAAGACGGTGGTGTTGTTACCGTTACCCAGGACTCCTCCCTGCA
AGACGGTGAGTTCATCTACAAAGTTAAACTGCGTGGTACCAACTTCCCGTCCGACGGTCCGGTTATGCAG
AAAAAAACCATGGGTTGGGAAGCTTCCACCGAACGTATGTACCCGGAAGACGGTGCTCTGAAAGGTGAAA
TCAAAATGCGTCTGAAACTGAAAGACGGTGGTCACTACGACGCTGAAGTTAAAACCACCTACATGGCTAA
AAAACCGGTTCAGCTGCCGGGTGCTTACAAAACCGACATCAAACTGGACATCACCTCCCACAACGAAGAC
TACACCATCGTTGAACAGTACGAACGTGCTGAAGGTCGTCACTCCACCGGTGCTTAAGAATTCTGATAAT
AATCTAGACCAGGCATCAAATAAAACGAAAGGCTCAGTCGAAAGACTGGGCCTTTCGTTTTATCTGTTGT
TTGTCGGTGAACGCTCTCTACTAGAGTCACACTGGCTCACCTTCGGGTGGGCCTTTCTGCGTTTATAGGT
ACCCGTGGATCCTCTAGAGTCGACCTGCAGGCATGCAAGCTTTTTACGGCTAGCTCAGTCCTAGGTATAG
TGCTAGCCCAGCCAGAGAAACACTCTTTAACAGGGGGTAGTATGATGTCTCGTTTAGATAAAAGTAAAGT
GATTAACAGCGCATTAGAGCTGCTTAATGAGGTCGGAATCGAAGGTTTAACAACCCGTAAACTCGCCCAG
AAGCTAGGTGTAGAGCAGCCTACATTGTATTGGCATGTAAAAAATAAGCGGGCTTTGCTCGACGCCTTAG
CCATTGAGATGTTAGATAGGCACCATACTCACTTTTGCCCTTTAGAAGGGGAAAGCTGGCAAGATTTTTT
ACGTAATAACGCTAAAAGTTTTAGATGTGCTTTACTAAGTCATCGCGATGGAGCAAAAGTACATTTAGGT
ACACGGCCTACAGAAAAACAGTATGAAACTCTCGAAAATCAATTAGCCTTTTTATGCCAACAAGGTTTTT
CACTAGAGAATGCATTATATGCACTCAGCGCAGTGGGGCATTTTACTTTAGGTTGCGTATTGGAAGATCA
AGAGCATCAAGTCGCTAAAGAAGAAAGGGAAACACCTACTACTGATAGTATGCCGCCATTATTACGACAA
GCTATCGAATTATTTGATCACCAAGGTGCAGAGCCAGCCTTCTTATTCGGCCTTGAATTGATCATATGCG
GATTAGAAAAACAACTTAAATGTGAAAGTGGGTCTTAAGGCATCAAATAAAACGAAAGGCTCAGTCGAAA
GACTGGGCCTTTCGTTTTATCTGTTGTTTGTCGGTGAACGCTCTCCTGAGTAGGACAAATCCGCCGCCCT
AGACCTAGGGCGTTCGGCTGCGGCGAGCGGTATCAGCTCACTCAAAGGCGGTAATACGGTTATCCACAGA
ATCAGGGGATAACGCATGCAAGAACATGTGAGCAAAAGGCCAGCAAAAGGCCAGGAACCGTAAAAAGGCC
GCGTTGCTGGCGTTTTTCCATAGGCTCCGCCCCCCTGACGAGCATCACAAAAATCGACGCTCAAGTCAGA
GGTGGCGAAACCCGACAGGACTATAAAGATACCAGGCGTTTCCCCCTGGAAGCTCCCTCGTGCGCTCTCC
TGTTCCGACCCTGCCGCTTACCGGATACCTGTCCGCCTTTCTCCCTTCGGGAAGCGTGGCGCTTTCTCAT
AGCTCACGCTGTAGGTATCTCAGTTCGGTGTAGGTCGTTCGCTCCAAGCTGGGCTGTGTGCACGAACCCC
CCGTTCAGCCCGACCGCTGCGCCTTATCCGGTAACTATCGTCTTGAGTCCAACCCGGTAAGACACGACTT
ATCGCCACTGGCAGCAGCCACTGGTAACAGGATTAGCAGAGCGAGGTATGTAGGCGGTGCTACAGAGTTC
TTGAAGTGGTGGCCTAACTACGGCTACACTAGAAGGACAGTATTTGGTATCTGCGCTCTGCTGAAGCCAG
TTACCTTCGGAAAAAGAGTTGGTAGCTCTTGATCCGGCAAACAAACCACCGCTGGTAGCGGTGGTTTTTT
TGTTTGCAAGCAGCAGATTACGCGCAGAAAAAAAGGATCTCAAGAAGATCCTTTGATCTTTTCTACGGGG
TCTGACGCTCAGTGGAACGAAAACTCACGTTAAGGGATTTTGGTCATGACTAGTGCTTGGATTCTCACCA
ATAAAAAACGCCCGGCGGCAACCGAGCGTTCTGAACAAATCCAGATGGAGTTCTGAGGTCATTACTGGAT
CTATCAACAGGAGTCCAAGCGAGCTCGATATCAAATTACGCCCCGCCCTGCCACTCATCGCAGTACTGTT
GTAATTCATTAAGCATTCTGCCGACATGGAAGCCATCACAAACGGCATGATGAACCTGAATCGCCAGCGG
CATCAGCACCTTGTCGCCTTGCGTATAATATTTGCCCATGGTGAAAACGGGGGCGAAGAAGTTGTCCATA
TTGGCCACGTTTAAATCAAAACTGGTGAAACTCACCCAGGGATTGGCTGAGACGAAAAACATATTCTCAA
TAAACCCTTTAGGGAAATAGGCCAGGTTTTCACCATAACACGCCACATCTTGCGAATATATGTGTAGAAA
CTGCCGGAAATCGTCGTGGTATTCACTCCAGAGCGATGAAAACGTTTCAGTTTGCTCATGGAAAACGGTG
TAACAAGGGTGAACACTATCCCATATCACCAGCTCACCGTCTTTCATTGCCATACGAAATTCCGGATGAG
CATTCATCAGGCGGGCAAGAATGTGAATAAAGGCCGGATAAAACTTGTGCTTATTTTTCTTTACGGTCTT
TAAAAAGGCCGTAATATCCAGCTGAACGGTCTGGTTATAGGTACATTGAGCAACTGACTGAAATGCCTCA
AAATGTTCTTTACGATGCCATTGGGATATATCAACGGTGGTATATCCAGTGATTTTTTTCTCCATTTTAG
CTTCCTTAGCTCCTGAAAATCTCGATAACTCAAAAAATACGACCGGTAGTGATCTTATTTCATTATGGTG
AAAGTTGGAACCTCTTACGGGCCGGCCAACGTCTCATTTTCGCCAGATATCGACGTCTAAGAAACCATTA
TTATCATGACATTAACCTATAAAAATAGGCGTATCACGAGGCCCTTTCGTCTTCACCTCGAG
Features (pLannotate 1.2.2; 13 found; start..end, strand, type, name):
      1..74      +  promoter       PLtetO-1 promoter: modified phage lambda PL promoter with tet operator sites (Lutz and Bujard, 1997)
    100..396     +  CDS            petF1: FER1_LEPBY - Experimental evidence at protein level: Swiss-Prot protein existence level 1. Principal electron carrier in NADP-photoreduction. From Leptolyngbya boryana (Plectonema boryanum).
    433..1107    +  CDS            mRFP1: monomeric derivative of DsRed (Campbell et al., 2002)
   1137..1208    +  terminator     rrnB T1 terminator: transcription terminator T1 from the E. coli rrnB gene
   1224..1251    +  terminator     T7Te terminator: phage T7 early transcription terminator
   1258..1302    +  misc_feature   MCS (fragment): pUC18/19 multiple cloning site
   1309..1337    +  promoter       J23119 promoter (fragment): bacterial promoter (Registry of Standard Biological Parts BBa J23119)
   1372..1998    +  CDS            TetR: tetracycline repressor TetR; tetR; TetR binds to the tetracycline operator tetO to inhibit transcription. This inhibition can be relieved by adding tetracycline or doxycycline.
   2004..2090    +  terminator     rrnB T1 terminator: Escherichia coli rrnB; transcription terminator T1 from the E. coli rrnB gene
   2255..2843    -  rep_origin     ori: high-copy-number ColE1/pMB1/pBR322/pUC origin of replication
   2931..3025    -  terminator     lambda t0 terminator: transcription terminator from phage lambda
   3049..3705    -  CDS            cat: CAT_ECOLX - Experimental evidence at protein level: Swiss-Prot protein existence level 1. This enzyme is an effector of chloramphenicol resistance in bacteria. From Escherichia coli. This protein is used as a marker in many commonly used cloning vectors, such as pACYC184.
   3706..3804    -  promoter       cat promoter: promoter of the E. coli cat gene encoding chloramphenicol acetyltransferase
