[The description below was written by a language model from this plasmid's Addgene catalogue record and pLannotate feature annotations shown in this document.]
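Description:
pFd031.RFP is a small (about 3.9 kb) bacterial expression plasmid, catalogued as a synthetic biology vector, that produces Prochlorococcus marinus MIT9211 ferredoxin 1 fused to monomeric red fluorescent protein. It replicates in E. coli from a ColE1-type origin and is selected with chloramphenicol through a cat gene driven by its native promoter and followed by the lambda t0 terminator. The catalogue entry lists the plasmid as low copy, whereas the automated annotation labels the origin with a generic high-copy ColE1/pUC family description; the record does not resolve this difference.

The payload is a ferredoxin coding region of roughly 300 bp placed upstream of mRFP1, separated by a short gap consistent with a linker, so that RFP sits at the C-terminus of the ferredoxin. The annotation software matched the ferredoxin to a homologous petF1 protein from Leptolyngbya boryana, which reflects sequence similarity among cyanobacterial plant-type ferredoxins rather than the actual source; the depositor identifies it as the Prochlorococcus protein. The fusion is transcribed from the PLtetO-1 promoter, a lambda PL derivative carrying tet operator sites, and terminated by tandem rrnB T1 and T7Te terminators. A separate downstream cassette expresses TetR from a fragment resembling the constitutive J23119 promoter, with its own rrnB T1 terminator. TetR thus represses the fusion until a tetracycline-class inducer is added, giving tunable expression from one plasmid.

The two sequence records (depositor and sequencing result) show the same features in the same order, differing only in start position and by one nucleotide in length. The RFP fusion presumably lets ferredoxin expression be monitored by fluorescence, in the context of the associated work on electron transfer from ferredoxins to cyanobacterial sulfite reductases.
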