Addgene plasmid #137974: pFd031.RFP
Purpose: Expresses Prochlorococcus marinus MIT9211 Fd 1 fused to mRFP
Depositing lab: Jonathan Silberg. Depositing organization: Rice University. Publication: Prochlorococcus phage ferredoxin: Structural characterization and electron transfer to cyanobacterial sulfite reductases. Campbell IJ, Olmos JL Jr, Xu W, Kahanda D, Atkinson JT, Sparks ON, Miller MD, Phillips GN Jr, Bennett GN, Silberg JJ. J Biol Chem. 2020 May 19. pii: RA120.013501. doi: 10.1074/jbc.RA120.013501. PubMed 32434930.
Backbone
  Vector backbone: ColE1
  Total vector size (bp): 3911
  Vector type: Synthetic Biology
Growth in bacteria
  Bacterial resistance: Chloramphenicol, 25 μg/mL
  Growth temperature: 37°C
  Growth strain: DH5alpha
  Copy number: Low Copy
Gene/Insert
  Gene/Insert name: Prochlorococcus marinus MIT9211 ferredoxin 1 fused to monomeric RFP (alt name: pm9211-Fd1-RFP)
  Insert size (bp): 1008
Terms and licenses: Academic/Nonprofit Terms; Industry Terms: Not Available to Industry
How to cite: pFd031.RFP was a gift from Jonathan Silberg (Addgene plasmid # 137974 ; http://n2t.net/addgene:137974 ; RRID:Addgene_137974)
